Addgene plasmid #163589: pCAG-Bmp5
Purpose: Expresses BMP-5 in mammalian cells
Depositing lab: Takeshi Imai. Depositing organization: Kyushu University. Publication: BMPR-2 gates activity-dependent stabilization of primary dendrites during mitral cell remodeling. Aihara S, Fujimoto S, Sakaguchi R, Imai T. Cell Rep. 2021 Jun 22;35(12):109276. doi: 10.1016/j.celrep.2021.109276. PubMed 34161760.
Backbone
  Vector backbone: pCAG
  Vector type: Mammalian Expression
Growth in bacteria
  Bacterial resistance: Ampicillin, 100 μg/mL
  Growth temperature: 37°C
  Growth strain: DH5alpha
  Copy number: High Copy
Gene/Insert
  Gene/Insert name: Bmp5
  Species: M. musculus (mouse)
  Insert size (bp): 1378
  Entrez Gene: Bmp5 (a.k.a. AU023399, se)
Resource information
  A portion of this plasmid was derived from a plasmid made by: pCAG vector is derived from Addgene #14797.
Terms and licenses: Academic/Nonprofit Terms; Industry Terms: Not Available to Industry
How to cite: pCAG-Bmp5 was a gift from Takeshi Imai (Addgene plasmid # 163589 ; http://n2t.net/addgene:163589 ; RRID:Addgene_163589)
