[The description below was written by a language model from this plasmid's Addgene catalogue record and pLannotate feature annotations shown in this document.]
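Description:
pCAG-Bmp5 is a 6.2 kb mammalian expression plasmid that drives constitutive production of mouse bone morphogenetic protein 5 (BMP-5), a secreted growth factor of the TGF-β superfamily. It is built on a pCAG backbone and is propagated in E. coli as a high-copy plasmid through a ColE1/pUC-type origin, with selection by ampicillin via the β-lactamase gene and its native promoter. No mammalian selection marker appears in the feature table, so the plasmid appears suited to transient expression rather than drug-selected stable lines.

The expression cassette uses the composite CAG promoter: the human cytomegalovirus immediate-early enhancer, the chicken β-actin promoter, and a chimeric chicken β-actin/rabbit β-globin intron, a combination that gives strong, broadly active transcription in mammalian cells. The Bmp5 open reading frame (about 1.4 kb) follows. The annotation software matched it to the human BMP5 protein entry, but the catalogue lists the insert as mouse, and the match most likely reflects sequence conservation between the orthologues. No epitope tag or reporter is annotated, so the protein appears to be expressed untagged. The short haemoglobin β "CDS" fragments flanking the insert are probably remnants of the rabbit β-globin sequences in the vector rather than expressed coding regions, and the rabbit β-globin polyadenylation signal terminates the transcript. Elsewhere the backbone carries an SV40 origin, which permits episomal replication in cells expressing large T antigen, an SV40 poly(A) signal, and leftover lac promoter/operator and lacI fragments with no evident function here.

The stated purpose is BMP-5 expression in mammalian cells, and the associated publication concerns BMP receptor signalling in dendrite remodelling of olfactory bulb mitral cells.
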