Features (pLannotate 1.2.2; 18 found; start..end, strand, type, name):
      5..384     +  enhancer       CMV enhancer: human cytomegalovirus immediate early enhancer
    386..662     +  promoter       chicken β-actin promoter: No description available
    663..1679    +  intron         chimeric intron: chimera between introns from chicken β-actin and rabbit β-globin
   1677..1733    +  CDS            HBB (fragment): HBB_LEPEU - Experimental evidence at protein level: Swiss-Prot protein existence level 1. Involved in oxygen transport from the lung to the various peripheral tissues. From Lepus europaeus (European hare).
   1740..3101    +  CDS            BMP5: BMP5_HUMAN - Experimental evidence at protein level: Swiss-Prot protein existence level 1. Growth factor of the TGF-beta superfamily that plays essential roles in many developmental processes, including cartilage and bone formation or neurogenesis (PubMed:11580864, PubMed:29321139). Initiates the canonical BMP signaling cascade by associating with type I receptor BMPR1A and type II receptor BMPR2 (PubMed:11580864). In turn, BMPR1A propagates signal by phosphorylating SMAD1/5/8 that travel to the nucleus and act as activators and repressors of transcription of target genes (PubMed:29321139, Pub
   3113..3184    +  CDS            HBB (fragment): HBB_PONPY - Experimental evidence at transcript level: Swiss-Prot protein existence level 2. Involved in oxygen transport from the lung to the various peripheral tissues. From Pongo pygmaeus (Bornean orangutan).
   3255..3310    +  polyA_signal   β-globin poly(A) signal: rabbit β-globin polyadenylation signal (Gil and Proudfoot, 1987)
   3695..3711    -  protein_bind   lac operator: The lac repressor binds to the lac operator to inhibit transcription in E. coli. This inhibition can be relieved by adding lactose or isopropyl-β-D-thiogalactopyranoside (IPTG). lac repressor encoded by lacI
   3719..3749    -  promoter       lac promoter: promoter for the E. coli lac operon
   3764..3785    -  protein_bind   CAP binding site: CAP binding activates transcription in the presence of cAMP. E. coli catabolite activator protein
   3798..3837    -  CDS            lacI (fragment): lac repressor; lacI; The lac repressor binds to the lac operator to inhibit transcription in E. coli. This inhibition can be relieved by adding lactose or isopropyl-β-D-thiogalactopyranoside (IPTG).
   3844..3866    +  promoter       SV40 promoter (fragment): SV40 enhancer and early promoter
   3890..4025    +  rep_origin     SV40 ori: SV40 origin of replication
   4045..4179    +  polyA_signal   SV40 poly(A) signal: SV40 polyadenylation signal
   4181..4235    -  CDS            lacI (fragment): lac repressor; lacI; The lac repressor binds to the lac operator to inhibit transcription in E. coli. This inhibition can be relieved by adding lactose or isopropyl-β-D-thiogalactopyranoside (IPTG).
   4418..5006    -  rep_origin     ori: high-copy-number ColE1/pMB1/pBR322/pUC origin of replication
   5177..6037    -  CDS            AmpR: β-lactamase; bla; confers resistance to ampicillin, carbenicillin, and related antibiotics
   6038..6142    -  promoter       AmpR promoter: bla
>Addgene plasmid #163589 | pCAG-Bmp5 | addgene full sequence | sequence record 341006 | Addgene NGS Result
GGTCGACATTGATTATTGACTAGTTATTAATAGTAATCAATTACGGGGTCATTAGTTCATAGCCCATATA
TGGAGTTCCGCGTTACATAACTTACGGTAAATGGCCCGCCTGGCTGACCGCCCAACGACCCCCGCCCATT
GACGTCAATAATGACGTATGTTCCCATAGTAACGCCAATAGGGACTTTCCATTGACGTCAATGGGTGGAG
TATTTACGGTAAACTGCCCACTTGGCAGTACATCAAGTGTATCATATGCCAAGTACGCCCCCTATTGACG
TCAATGACGGTAAATGGCCCGCCTGGCATTATGCCCAGTACATGACCTTATGGGACTTTCCTACTTGGCA
GTACATCTACGTATTAGTCATCGCTATTACCATGGTCGAGGTGAGCCCCACGTTCTGCTTCACTCTCCCC
ATCTCCCCCCCCTCCCCACCCCCAATTTTGTATTTATTTATTTTTTAATTATTTTGTGCAGCGATGGGGG
CGGGGGGGGGGGGGGNSGCGCGCCRGGSGGGGSGGGGSGGGGSGRGGGGSGGGGSGGGGCGAGGCGGAGA
GGTGCGGCGGCAGCCAATCAGAGCGGCGCGCTCCGAAAGTTTCCTTTTATGGCGAGGCGGCGGCGGCGGC
GGCCCTATAAAAAGCGAAGCGCGCGGCGGGCGGGAGTCGCTGCGCGCTGCCTTCGCCCCGTGCCCCGCTC
CGCCGCCGCCTCGCGCCGCCCGCCCCGGCTCTGACTGACCGCGTTACTCCCACAGGTGAGCGGGCGGGAC
GGCCCTTCTCCTCCGGGCTGTAATTAGCGCTTGGTTTAATGACGGCTTGTTTCTTTTCTGTGGCTGCGTG
AAAGCCTTGAGGGGCTCCGGGAGGGCCCTTTGTGCGGGGGGAGCGGCTCGGGGGGTGCGTGCGTGTGTGT
GTGCGTGGGGAGCGCCGCGTGCGGCTCCGCGCTGCCCGGCGGCTGTGAGCGCTGCGGGCGCGGCGCGGGG
CTTTGTGCGCTCCGCAGTGTGCGCGAGGGGAGCGCGGCCGGGGGCGGTGCCCCGCGGTGCGGGGGGGGCT
GCGAGGGGAACAAAGGCTGCGTGCGGGGTGTGTGCGTGGGGGGGTGAGCAGGGGGTGTGGGCGCGTCGGT
CGGGCTGCAACCCCCCCTGCACCCCCCTCCCCGAGTTGCTGAGCACGGCCCGGCTTCGGGTGCGGGGCTC
CGTACGGGGCGTGGCGCGGGGCTCGCCGTGCCGGGCGGGGGGTGGCGGCAGGTGGGGGTGCCGGGCGGGG
CGGGGCCGCCTCGGGCCGGGGAGGGCTCGGGGGAGGGGCGCGGCGGCCCCCGGAGCGCCGGCGGCTGTCG
AGGCGCGGCGAGCCGCAGCCATTGCCTTTTATGGTAATCGTGCGAGAGGGCGCAGGGACTTCCTTTGTCC
CAAATCTGTGCGGAGCCGAAATCTGGGAGGCGCCGCCGCACCCCCTCTAGCGGGCGCGGGGCGAAGCGGT
GCGGCGCCGGCAGGAAGGAAATGGGCGGGGAGGGCCTTCGTGCGTCGCCGCGCCGCCGTCCCCTTCTCCC
TCTCCAGCCTCGGGGCTGTCCGCGGGGGGACGGCTGCCTTCGGGGGGGACGGGGCAGGGCGGGGTTCGGC
TTCTGGCGTGTGACCGGCGGCTCTAGAGCCTCTGCTAACCATGTTCATGCCTTCTTCTTTTTCCTACAGC
TCCTGGGCAACGTGCTGGTTATTGTGCTGTCTCATCATTTTGGCAAAGAATTCGCCACCATGCATTGGAC
TGTATTTTTACTTAGGGGTATTGTGGGCTTCCTCTGGAGCGGCTGGGTTCAAGTGGGTTATGCAAAAGGA
GGCTTGGGAGACAATCACGTTCACTCCAGTTTTATTTATAGAAGGCTACGGAACCATGAGAGACGGGAAA
TACAGAGGGAAATTCTGTCTATTTTGGGTTTGCCTCACAGACCCAGGCCCTTTTCACCAGGGAAACAAGC
ATCTTCTGCCCCCCTCTTTATGCTGGATCTCTACAATGCCATGGCTAGCGAAGACAACCCTGAGGAGTCG
GAGTATTTGGTGAGGGTGTCCCTGGCTGGAGAGGCCAAAGAGACAAGAAAGGGATACCCAGCCTCTCCCA
ATGGGTATGCGCATCGTCTGCACTTACCACCAAGGACTCCTCTGACTACCCAGAGCCCACCTCTTGCCAG
CCTACATGATACCAACTTTCTGAATGATGCTGACATGGTCATGAGCTTTGTCAACTTAGTTGAAAGAGAC
AAGGACTTTTCTCATCAGAGGAGGCATTACAAAGAGTTTCGGTTTGATCTGACCCAGATTCCACATGGAG
AAGCAGTGACAGCAGCAGAATTCCGGATTTATAAGGACAAGGGAAACCATCGATTTGAAAATGAAACAAT
TAAGATCAGCATATATCAGATCATCAAGGAATACACAAACAGGGATGCAGATCTTTTTCTGCTAGATACG
AGGAAGACACAAGCTTTAGATGTGGGCTGGCTTGTCTTTGATATCACTGTGACCAGCAACCACTGGGTGA
TTAATCCACAGAACAATTTGGGCTTACAGCTCTGTGCAGAGACGGGGGATGGCCGCAGCATCAATGTAAA
ATCTGCTGGTCTTGTGGGAAGACATGGGCCTCAGTCAAAACAGCCATTCATGGTGGCCTTCTTCAAGGCA
AGCGAGGTACTTCTTCGATCCGTGAGAGCAGCCAGCAAACGGAAAAATCAAAACCGCAATAAATCCAACT
CTCATCAGGACCCCTCCAGGATGCCCAGTGCTGGAGATTATAATACCAGTGAACAAAAACAAGCCTGCAA
GAAGCACGAACTCTATGTGAGTTTCCGAGATCTGGGATGGCAGGACTGGATCATAGCACCAGAAGGGTAT
GCTGCATTTTATTGTGACGGGGAATGTTCTTTTCCACTTAATGCCCATATGAATGCCACCAACCATGCCA
TAGTCCAGACCCTGGTACACCTGATGTTTCCAGACCATGTTCCCAAGCCTTGCTGCGCTCCAACCAAACT
AAATGCCATCTCGGTCCTGTATTTTGATGACAGCTCCAATGTCATTTTGAAAAAGTACAGAAATATGGTA
GTACGTTCGTGTGGCTGCCACTAGGCGGCCGCACTCCTCAGGTGCAGGCTGCCTATCAGAAGGTGGTGGC
TGGTGTGGCCAATGCCCTGGCTCACAAATACCACTGAGATCTTTTTCCCTCTGCCAAAAATTATGGGGAC
ATCATGAAGCCCCTTGAGCATCTGACTTCTGGCTAATAAAGGAAATTTATTTTCATTGCAATAGTGTGTT
GGAATTTTTTGTGTCTCTCACTCGGAAGGACATATGGGAGGGCAAATCATTTAAAACATCAGAATGAGTA
TTTGGTTTAGAGTTTGGCAACATATGCCCATATGCTGGCTGCCATGAACAAAGGTTGGCTATAAAGAGGT
CATCAGTATATGAAACAGCCCCCTGCTGTCCATTCCTTATTCCATAGAAAAGCCTTGACTTGAGGTTAGA
TTTTTTTTATATTTTGTTTTGTGTTATTTTTTTCTTTAACATCCCTAAAATTTTCCTTACATGTTTTACT
AGCCAGATTTTTCCTCCTCTCCTGACTACTCCCAGTCATAGCTGTCCCTCTTCTCTTATGGAGATCCCTC
GACCTGCAGCCCAAGCTTGGCGTAATCATGGTCATAGCTGTTTCCTGTGTGAAATTGTTATCCGCTCACA
ATTCCACACAACATACGAGCCGGAAGCATAAAGTGTAAAGCCTGGGGTGCCTAATGAGTGAGCTAACTCA
CATTAATTGCGTTGCGCTCACTGCCCGCTTTCCAGTCGGGAAACCTGTCGTGCCAGCGGATCCGCATCTC
AATTAGTCAGCAACCATAGTCCCGCCCCTAACTCCGCCCATCCCGCCCCTAACTCCGCCCAGTTCCGCCC
ATTCTCCGCCCCATGGCTGACTAATTTTTTTTATTTATGCAGAGGCCGAGGCCGCCTCGGCCTCTGAGCT
ATTCCAGAAGTAGTGAGGAGGCTTTTTTGGAGGCCTAGGCTTTTGCAAAAAGCTAACTTGTTTATTGCAG
CTTATAATGGTTACAAATAAAGCAATAGCATCACAAATTTCACAAATAAAGCATTTTTTTCACTGCATTC
TAGTTGTGGTTTGTCCAAACTCATCAATGTATCTTATCATGTCTGGATCCGCTGCATTAATGAATCGGCC
AACGCGCGGGGAGAGGCGGTTTGCGTATTGGGCGCTCTTCCGCTTCCTCGCTCACTGACTCGCTGCGCTC
GGTCGTTCGGCTGCGGCGAGCGGTATCAGCTCACTCAAAGGCGGTAATACGGTTATCCACAGAATCAGGG
GATAACGCAGGAAAGAACATGTGAGCAAAAGGCCAGCAAAAGGCCAGGAACCGTAAAAAGGCCGCGTTGC
TGGCGTTTTTCCATAGGCTCCGCCCCCCTGACGAGCATCACAAAAATCGACGCTCAAGTCAGAGGTGGCG
AAACCCGACAGGACTATAAAGATACCAGGCGTTTCCCCCTGGAAGCTCCCTCGTGCGCTCTCCTGTTCCG
ACCCTGCCGCTTACCGGATACCTGTCCGCCTTTCTCCCTTCGGGAAGCGTGGCGCTTTCTCATAGCTCAC
GCTGTAGGTATCTCAGTTCGGTGTAGGTCGTTCGCTCCAAGCTGGGCTGTGTGCACGAACCCCCCGTTCA
GCCCGACCGCTGCGCCTTATCCGGTAACTATCGTCTTGAGTCCAACCCGGTAAGACACGACTTATCGCCA
CTGGCAGCAGCCACTGGTAACAGGATTAGCAGAGCGAGGTATGTAGGCGGTGCTACAGAGTTCTTGAAGT
GGTGGCCTAACTACGGCTACACTAGAAGAACAGTATTTGGTATCTGCGCTCTGCTGAAGCCAGTTACCTT
CGGAAAAAGAGTTGGTAGCTCTTGATCCGGCAAACAAACCACCGCTGGTAGCGGTGGTTTTTTTGTTTGC
AAGCAGCAGATTACGCGCAGAAAAAAAGGATCTCAAGAAGATCCTTTGATCTTTTCTACGGGGTCTGACG
CTCAGTGGAACGAAAACTCACGTTAAGGGATTTTGGTCATGAGATTATCAAAAAGGATCTTCACCTAGAT
CCTTTTAAATTAAAAATGAAGTTTTAAATCAATCTAAAGTATATATGAGTAAACTTGGTCTGACAGTTAC
CAATGCTTAATCAGTGAGGCACCTATCTCAGCGATCTGTCTATTTCGTTCATCCATAGTTGCCTGACTCC
CCGTCGTGTAGATAACTACGATACGGGAGGGCTTACCATCTGGCCCCAGTGCTGCAATGATACCGCGAGA
CCCACGCTCACCGGCTCCAGATTTATCAGCAATAAACCAGCCAGCCGGAAGGGCCGAGCGCAGAAGTGGT
CCTGCAACTTTATCCGCCTCCATCCAGTCTATTAATTGTTGCCGGGAAGCTAGAGTAAGTAGTTCGCCAG
TTAATAGTTTGCGCAACGTTGTTGCCATTGCTACAGGCATCGTGGTGTCACGCTCGTCGTTTGGTATGGC
TTCATTCAGCTCCGGTTCCCAACGATCAAGGCGAGTTACATGATCCCCCATGTTGTGCAAAAAAGCGGTT
AGCTCCTTCGGTCCTCCGATCGTTGTCAGAAGTAAGTTGGCCGCAGTGTTATCACTCATGGTTATGGCAG
CACTGCATAATTCTCTTACTGTCATGCCATCCGTAAGATGCTTTTCTGTGACTGGTGAGTACTCAACCAA
GTCATTCTGAGAATAGTGTATGCGGCGACCGAGTTGCTCTTGCCCGGCGTCAATACGGGATAATACCGCG
CCACATAGCAGAACTTTAAAAGTGCTCATCATTGGAAAACGTTCTTCGGGGCGAAAACTCTCAAGGATCT
TACCGCTGTTGAGATCCAGTTCGATGTAACCCACTCGTGCACCCAACTGATCTTCAGCATCTTTTACTTT
CACCAGCGTTTCTGGGTGAGCAAAAACAGGAAGGCAAAATGCCGCAAAAAAGGGAATAAGGGCGACACGG
AAATGTTGAATACTCATACTCTTCCTTTTTCAATATTATTGAAGCATTTATCAGGGTTATTGTCTCATGA
GCGGATACATATTTGAATGTATTTAGAAAAATAAACAAATAGGGGTTCCGCGCACATTTCCCCGAAAAGT
GCCACCTG
